# Supplementary material for: Spontaneous single-nucleotide substitutions and microsatellite mutations have distinct distributions of fitness effects: Distributions of fitness effects of spontaneous mutations
Source: bioRxiv. 2023 Jul 4:2023.07.04.547687. Preprint. [Version 1] doi: 10.1101/2023.07.04.547687 (PMC10349969; doi:10.1101/2023.07.04.547687)
Supplement: Supplement 3 [file media-3.zip › S2_file_YFR054C-Scw11p-GFP-Cyc1T-HERP1.1_delitto_perfetto.str]

LOCUS       YFR054C_Scw11p_G        9019 bp    DNA        linear       17-DEC-2022
DEFINITION  .
ACCESSION   
VERSION     
SOURCE      .
  ORGANISM  .
COMMENT     
COMMENT     
COMMENT     ApEinfo:methylated:1
FEATURES             Location/Qualifiers
     misc_feature    135..154
                     /locus_tag="UP homo F"
                     /label="UP homo F"
                     /ApEinfo_label="UP homo F"
                     /ApEinfo_fwdcolor="#ff8080"
                     /ApEinfo_revcolor="#ff8080"
                     /ApEinfo_graphicformat="arrow_data {{0 1 2 0 0 -1} {} 0}
                     width 5 offset 0"
     misc_feature    785..1728
                     /locus_tag="Scw11p"
                     /label="Scw11p"
                     /ApEinfo_label="Scw11p"
                     /ApEinfo_fwdcolor="#8080ff"
                     /ApEinfo_revcolor="#ff80ff"
                     /ApEinfo_graphicformat="arrow_data {{0 1 2 0 0 -1} {} 0}
                     width 5 offset 0"
     misc_feature    2567..2806
                     /locus_tag="CycI Terminator"
                     /label="CycI Terminator"
                     /ApEinfo_label="CycI Terminator"
                     /ApEinfo_fwdcolor="cyan"
                     /ApEinfo_revcolor="green"
                     /ApEinfo_graphicformat="arrow_data {{0 1 2 0 0 -1} {} 0}
                     width 5 offset 0"
     misc_feature    7123..7362
                     /locus_tag="CycI Terminator(1)"
                     /label="CycI Terminator(1)"
                     /ApEinfo_label="CycI Terminator"
                     /ApEinfo_fwdcolor="cyan"
                     /ApEinfo_revcolor="green"
                     /ApEinfo_graphicformat="arrow_data {{0 1 2 0 0 -1} {} 0}
                     width 5 offset 0"
     misc_feature    8387..8407
                     /locus_tag="DN homo R"
                     /label="DN homo R"
                     /ApEinfo_label="DN homo R"
                     /ApEinfo_fwdcolor="#ff8080"
                     /ApEinfo_revcolor="#ff8080"
                     /ApEinfo_graphicformat="arrow_data {{0 1 2 0 0 -1} {} 0}
                     width 5 offset 0"
     polylinker      5800..5823
                     /created_by="User"
                     /modified_by="User"
                     /note="Geneious name: 8xGly"
                     /locus_tag="Geneious name: 8xGly"
                     /label="Geneious name: 8xGly"
                     /ApEinfo_label="Geneious name: 8xGly"
                     /ApEinfo_fwdcolor="pink"
                     /ApEinfo_revcolor="pink"
                     /ApEinfo_graphicformat="arrow_data {{0 1 2 0 0 -1} {} 0}
                     width 5 offset 0"
     misc_feature    764..784
                     /locus_tag="UP homo R"
                     /label="UP homo R"
                     /ApEinfo_label="UP homo R"
                     /ApEinfo_fwdcolor="#ff8080"
                     /ApEinfo_revcolor="#ff8080"
                     /ApEinfo_graphicformat="arrow_data {{0 1 2 0 0 -1} {} 0}
                     width 5 offset 0"
     misc_feature    7481..7500
                     /locus_tag="DN homo F"
                     /label="DN homo F"
                     /ApEinfo_label="DN homo F"
                     /ApEinfo_fwdcolor="#ff8080"
                     /ApEinfo_revcolor="#ff8080"
                     /ApEinfo_graphicformat="arrow_data {{0 1 2 0 0 -1} {} 0}
                     width 5 offset 0"
     terminator      6853..7102
                     /created_by="User"
                     /note="Geneious name: TEF"
                     /locus_tag="Geneious name: TEF_terminator"
                     /label="Geneious name: TEF_terminator"
                     /ApEinfo_label="Geneious name: TEF_terminator"
                     /ApEinfo_fwdcolor="pink"
                     /ApEinfo_revcolor="pink"
                     /ApEinfo_graphicformat="arrow_data {{0 1 2 0 0 -1} {} 0}
                     width 5 offset 0"
     promoter        2909..3559
                     /created_by="User"
                     /modified_by="User"
                     /note="Geneious name: GAL1"
                     /locus_tag="Geneious name: GAL1"
                     /label="Geneious name: GAL1"
                     /ApEinfo_label="Geneious name: GAL1"
                     /ApEinfo_fwdcolor="pink"
                     /ApEinfo_revcolor="pink"
                     /ApEinfo_graphicformat="arrow_data {{0 1 2 0 0 -1} {} 0}
                     width 5 offset 0"
     promoter        join(4274..4301,4303..4671)
                     /created_by="User"
                     /note="Geneious name: TEF"
                     /locus_tag="Geneious name: TEFp"
                     /label="Geneious name: TEFp"
                     /ApEinfo_label="Geneious name: TEFp"
                     /ApEinfo_fwdcolor="pink"
                     /ApEinfo_revcolor="pink"
                     /ApEinfo_graphicformat="arrow_data {{0 1 2 0 0 -1} {} 0}
                     width 5 offset 0"
     ORF             4672..5799
                     /created_by="User"
                     /modified_by="User"
                     /note="Geneious name: HSV-TK"
                     /locus_tag="Geneious name: HSV-TK"
                     /label="Geneious name: HSV-TK"
                     /ApEinfo_label="Geneious name: HSV-TK"
                     /ApEinfo_fwdcolor="pink"
                     /ApEinfo_revcolor="pink"
                     /ApEinfo_graphicformat="arrow_data {{0 1 2 0 0 -1} {} 0}
                     width 5 offset 0"
     ORF             5824..6852
                     /created_by="User"
                     /modified_by="User"
                     /note="Geneious name: hph"
                     /locus_tag="Geneious name: hph"
                     /label="Geneious name: hph"
                     /ApEinfo_label="Geneious name: hph"
                     /ApEinfo_fwdcolor="pink"
                     /ApEinfo_revcolor="pink"
                     /ApEinfo_graphicformat="arrow_data {{0 1 2 0 0 -1} {} 0}
                     width 5 offset 0"
     ORF             3560..4273
                     /created_by="User"
                     /modified_by="User"
                     /note="Geneious name: SCE1"
                     /locus_tag="Geneious name: SCE1"
                     /label="Geneious name: SCE1"
                     /ApEinfo_label="Geneious name: SCE1"
                     /ApEinfo_fwdcolor="pink"
                     /ApEinfo_revcolor="pink"
                     /ApEinfo_graphicformat="arrow_data {{0 1 2 0 0 -1} {} 0}
                     width 5 offset 0"
     RE_Site         2891..2908
                     /created_by="User"
                     /modified_by="User"
                     /note="Geneious name: I-SceI site"
                     /locus_tag="Geneious name: I-SceI site"
                     /label="Geneious name: I-SceI site"
                     /ApEinfo_label="Geneious name: I-SceI site"
                     /ApEinfo_fwdcolor="pink"
                     /ApEinfo_revcolor="pink"
                     /ApEinfo_graphicformat="arrow_data {{0 1 2 0 0 -1} {} 0}
                     width 5 offset 0"
     misc_feature    1769..2488
                     /locus_tag="EGFP"
                     /label="EGFP"
                     /ApEinfo_label="EGFP"
                     /ApEinfo_fwdcolor="#80ff80"
                     /ApEinfo_revcolor="#80ff80"
                     /ApEinfo_graphicformat="arrow_data {{0 1 2 0 0 -1} {} 0}
                     width 5 offset 0"
ORIGIN
        1 TTTCGAAGAA GCTAGATGAA CCACGGGTAA AGTATTCTGC ATCTAATGTG TTCAATAAAT
       61 ATTGAGTGAC GTTATCGTAA TGTTACAGTA CTAACACCGC TAGAAAATGC TGGTGTGAAT
      121 GTGAATGACG ATAGACGGAC TGATGCACTT TTCCATTGTA CGATAACATT ACTTACAAGA
      181 TTGGGAGAAG CATGATTGAA AATTTGACTG GAAGAACCAC TTATATTAGG AGTGGCGGTA
      241 TTAGTAGAAA ATTGACTAAA CGCATCCGAA AATTAAATAG AATTTAAAGT TTCCTTGGGT
      301 GCACTGTTTT GGGCTGCAGT GCTAAAATCC AGAAGTGTTG GAGTCAGGTT ACTTGTTTGC
      361 ATACAGACAT TACTGAAGTT TTCAGAAGGC CTTTGAATCG AGAACGAGAT AAGGAAGTGT
      421 CCTCTAAATG CAATTTTAGA GCTCAAAGTG AGGATAGTGG CACTGAAACT TGATTTAGTT
      481 AATGGCCTTT AGATTTGCTG CTGTCTGAAA AGCTCATCAT CGAGAAGCTC ACAAAATGGA
      541 GTTCTAGTTG CCCTTTCACT ATACAATCGA TGTAAAGATG GCTTATAAGT ATTTGAATTG
      601 TAAGTTTTGT GCTAGCTGAG GAATCAAAAA ATGTATTTAG TGCTTCCTTA CTGGTCAATT
      661 GTGTATTATT TCCAGATGAA ACAGAAAATA TGTATTTTAT GGATTGACTA ATCAAGTCAC
      721 TTGCTGATTG TGTAATAGTG GTGGTTAAAG AAAGTACAGT AAGTTTGCTT GAAATACAGG
      781 CAGGCAGAGG TGATTCTCGA CGTGGCTGGT GAGGCTAGCA ATGCCAAGAA ACTGTACCAA
      841 AGTTTAAAGA TTAATCTCAG TAACAACATA TACAAAGTTT GGGAAGAACA AGGTTATTGT
      901 TATGAAAATT ACAGTCCGAT AGATGGTCAT GGTACTGGTG CTGAGCATTT CACAGGCTGG
      961 ACAGCACTTG TTGTCAACAT CCTTGGACGC TTCTGAATCT ATGTAGATAT TTTCAGTCAT
     1021 ATAAACAGAT ATGTAACCAG ATATGTACCA GTATGCAGGA TGAAAATTAT AAATGTTCCA
     1081 GCTATTCGAA AAGGGCCTCG CATCTCTTAG TTAGAGCCAG CATTTTCAGC TTTTTTTTTC
     1141 TCGCGTTTAT TTACATTTCG ATGCGGCTGT GAGAAAAAGT TAAAAAATCG TGGAAACCAG
     1201 CAACTGGTAA CTAGCAGTCT GGGCCATTGC AGCTAAAAGC CAGACAAATA AACAATCGAA
     1261 AACACACTCG AAACATGCAT TATGAAATGT CACATTTTTT TTTTTCTTTT GGGGATTAAT
     1321 GGTTGCGAAG TGAGGTCTTT TCTATTTACT GCGGTAAGAT GAATAAAAGT TAGGGAATGT
     1381 TATTGTTTAC AAGCTGGATA CTAGATCTCA AAATGTTAAA GTGTAAGGAC TGACAACAAA
     1441 ATATGCTGCA CCGAAAACAA ATTAAGAATC TGAGGAGGGA CTATTTAAGT GGAAAGAAAA
     1501 TTGAAGTTCA ATGATCGTGT TTTCCTTCTG CTTATCCAAA TACACTGTTA TATATTAAGG
     1561 CAACAGTACT ATAATCGTCA GTTACGCAAC AAAGACAGTC CACTCTTTTA GAAGAATAAG
     1621 CCTTTACTGA CATACCTCCA CTGTAATAAA TCTATTCTAT TCTCTGTACT GTTTATCGAC
     1681 TTATTATTAC GCTACACTCA TTGATATAAT ATCTAATAGA AAACCATCat cctgtacact
     1741 ttacttaaaa ccattatctg agtgttaaat gtctaaaggt gaagaattat tcactggtgt
     1801 tgtcccaatt ttggttgaat tagatggtga tgttaatggt cacaaatttt ctgtctccgg
     1861 tgaaggtgaa ggtgatgcta cttacggtaa attgacctta aaatttattt gtactactgg
     1921 taaattgcca gttccatggc caaccttagt cactacttta acttatggtg ttcaatgttt
     1981 ttctagatac ccagatcata tgaaacaaca tgactttttc aagtctgcca tgccagaagg
     2041 ttatgttcaa gaaagaacta tttttttcaa agatgacggt aactacaaga ccagagctga
     2101 agtcaagttt gaaggtgata ccttagttaa tagaatcgaa ttaaaaggta ttgattttaa
     2161 agaagatggt aacattttag gtcacaaatt ggaatacaac tataactctc acaatgttta
     2221 catcatggct gacaaacaaa agaatggtat caaagttaac ttcaaaatta gacacaacat
     2281 tgaagatggt tctgttcaat tagctgacca ttatcaacaa aatactccaa ttggtgatgg
     2341 tccagtcttg ttaccagaca accattactt atccactcaa tctgccttat ccaaagatcc
     2401 aaacgaaaag agagaccaca tggtcttgtt agaatttgtt actgctgctg gtattaccca
     2461 tggtatggat gaattgtaTa aaACTTAGgg cgcgccagat ctgtttagct tgcctcgtcc
     2521 gaattcgata tcaagcttat cgataccgtc gacctcgagt catgtaatta gttatgtcac
     2581 gcttacattc acgccctccc cccacatccg ctctaaccga aaaggaagga gttagacaac
     2641 ctgaagtcta ggtccctatt tattttttta tagttatgtt agtattaaga acgttattta
     2701 tatttcaaat ttttcttttt tttctgtaca gacgcgtgta cgcatgtaac attatactga
     2761 aaaccttgct tgagaaggtt ttgggacgct cgaaggcttt aatttgcggc cggtacccaa
     2821 ttcgccctat agtgagtcgt attacgcgcg ctcactggcc gtcgttttac aacgtcgtga
     2881 ctgggaaaac tagggataac agggtaattt ggatggacgc aaagaagttt aataatcata
     2941 ttacatggca ttaccaccat atacatatcc atatacatat ccatatctaa tcttacttat
     3001 atgttgtgga aatgtaaaga gccccattat cttagcctaa aaaaaccttc tctttggaac
     3061 tttcagtaat acgcttaact gctcattgct atattgaagt acggattaga agccgccgag
     3121 cgggtgacag ccctccgaag gaagactctc ctccgtgcgt cctcgtcttc accggtcgcg
     3181 ttcctgaaac gcagatgtgc ctcgcgccgc actgctccga acaataaaga ttctacaata
     3241 ctagctttta tggttatgaa gaggaaaaat tggcagtaac ctggccccac aaaccttcaa
     3301 atgaacgaat caaattaaca accataggat gataatgcga ttagtttttt agccttattt
     3361 ctggggtaat taatcagcga agcgatgatt tttgatctat taacagatat ataaatgcaa
     3421 aaactgcata accactttaa ctgatacttt caacattttc ggtttgtatt acttcttatt
     3481 caaatgtaat aaaagtatca acaaaaaatt gttaatatac ctctatactt taacgtcaag
     3541 gagaaaaaac cccggatcca tgcatatgaa annnnnnnnn nnnnnnnnnn nnnnnnnnnn
     3601 nnnnnnnnnn nnnnnnnnnn nnnnnnnnnn nnnnnnnnnn nnnnnnnnnn nnnnnnnnnn
     3661 nnnnnnnnnn nnnnnnnnnn nnnnnnnnnn nnnnnnnnnn nnnnnnnnnn nnnnnnnnnn
     3721 nnnnnnnnnn nnnnnnnnnn nnnnnnnnnn nnnnnnnnnn nnnnnnnnnn nnnnnnnnnn
     3781 nnnnnnnnnn nnnnnnnnnn nnnnnnnnnn nnnnnnnnnn nnnnnnnnnn nnnnnnnnnn
     3841 nnnnnnnnnn nnnnnnnnnn nnnnnnnnnn nnnnnnnnnn nnnnnnnnnn nnnnnnnnnn
     3901 nnnnnnnnnn nnnnnnnnnn nnnnnaaaaa aaccatcccg aacaacctgg ttgaaaacta
     3961 cctgaccccg atgtctctgg catactggtt catggatgat ggtggtaaat gggattacaa
     4021 caaaaactct accaacaaat cgatcgtact gaacacccag tctttcactt tcgaagaagt
     4081 agaatacctg gttaagggtc tgcgtaacaa attccaactg aactgttacg taaaaatcaa
     4141 caaaaacaaa ccgatcatct acatcgattc tatgtcttac ctgatcttct acaacctgat
     4201 caaaccgtac ctgatcccgc agatgatgta caaactgccg aacactatct cctccgaaac
     4261 tttcctgaaa taataggtct agagatctgt ttagcttgcc tcgtccccgc cgggtcaccc
     4321 ggccagcgac atggaggccc agaataccct ccttgacagt cttgacgtgc gcagctcagg
     4381 ggcatgatgt gactgtcgcc cgtacattta gcccatacat ccccatgtat aatcatttgc
     4441 atccatacat tttgatggcc gcacggcgcg aagcaaaaat tacggctcct cgctgcagac
     4501 ctgcgagcag ggaaacgctc ccctcacaga cgcgttgaat tgtccccacg ccgcgcccct
     4561 gtagagaaat ataaaaggtt aggatttgcc actgaggttc ttctttcata tacttccttt
     4621 taaaatcttg ctaggataca gttctcacat cacatccgaa cataaacaac catggcttcg
     4681 tacccctgcc atcaacacgc gtctgcgttc gaccaggctg cgcgttctcg cggccatagc
     4741 aaccgacgta cggcgttgcg ccctcgccgg cagcaagaag ccacggaagt ccgcctggag
     4801 cggaaaatgc ccacgctact gcgggtttat atagacggtc ctcacgggat ggggaaaacc
     4861 accaccacgc aactgctggt ggccctgggt tcgcgcgacg atatcgtcta cgtacccgag
     4921 ccgatgactt actggcaggt gctgggggct tccgagacaa tcgcgaacat ctacaccaca
     4981 caacaccgcc tcgaccaggg tgagatatcg gccggggacg cggcggtggt aatgacaagc
     5041 gcccagataa caatgggcat gccttatgcc gtgaccgacg ccgttctggc tcctcatgtc
     5101 gggggggagg ctgggagttc acatgccccg cccccggccc tcaccctcat cttcgaccgc
     5161 catcccatcg ccgccctcct gtgctacccg gccgcgcgat accttatggg cagcatgacc
     5221 ccccaggccg tgctggcgtt cgtggccctc atcccgccga ccttgcccgg cacaaacatc
     5281 gtgttggggg cccttccgga ggacagacac atcgaccgcc tggccaaacg ccagcgcccc
     5341 ggcgagcggc ttgacctggc tatgctggcc gcgattcgcc gcgtttacgg gctgcttgcc
     5401 aatacggtgc ggtatctgca gggcggcggg tcgtggtggg aggattgggg acagctttcg
     5461 gggacggccg tgccgcccca gggtgccgag ccccagggca acgcgggccc acgaccccat
     5521 atcggggaca cgttatttac cctgtttcgg gcccccgagt tgctggcccc caacggcgac
     5581 ctgtataacg tgtttgcctg ggccttggac gtcttggcca aacgcctccg tcccatgcac
     5641 gtctttatcc tggattacga ccaatcgccc gccggctgcc gggacgccct gctgcaactt
     5701 acctccggga tggtccagac ccacgtcacc accccaggct ccataccgac gatctgcgac
     5761 ctggcgcgca cgtttgcccg ggagatgggg gaggctaacg gaggtggagg tggaggtgga
     5821 ggtatgggta aaaagcctga actcaccgcg acgtctgtcg agaagtttct gatcgaaaag
     5881 ttcgacagcg tctccgacct gatgcagctc tcggagggcg aagaatctcg tgctttcagc
     5941 ttcgatgtag gagggcgtgg atatgtcctg cgggtaaata gctgcgccga tggtttctac
     6001 aaagatcgtt atgtttatcg gcactttgca tcggccgcgc tcccgattcc ggaagtgctt
     6061 gacattgggg aattcagcga gagcctgacc tattgcatct cccgccgtgc acagggtgtc
     6121 acgttgcaag acctgcctga aaccgaactg cccgctgttc tgcagccggt cgcggaggcc
     6181 atggatgcga tcgctgcggc cgatcttagc cagacgagcg ggttcggccc attcggaccg
     6241 caaggaatcg gtcaatacac tacatggcgt gatttcatat gcgcgattgc tgatccccat
     6301 gtgtatcact ggcaaactgt gatggacgac accgtcagtg cgtccgtcgc gcaggctctc
     6361 gatgagctga tgctttgggc cgaggactgc cccgaagtcc ggcacctcgt gcacgcggat
     6421 ttcggctcca acaatgtcct gacggacaat ggccgcataa cagcggtcat tgactggagc
     6481 gaggcgatgt tcggggattc ccaatacgag gtcgccaaca tcttcttctg gaggccgtgg
     6541 ttggcttgta tggagcagca gacgcgctac ttcgagcgga ggcatccgga gcttgcagga
     6601 tcgccgcggc tccgggcgta tatgctccgc attggtcttg accaactcta tcagagcttg
     6661 gttgacggca atttcgatga tgcagcttgg gcgcagggtc gatgcgacgc aatcgtccga
     6721 tccggagccg ggactgtcgg gcgtacacaa atcgcccgca gaagcgcggc cgtctggacc
     6781 gatggctgtg tagaagtact cgccgatagt ggaaaccgac gccccagcac tcgtccgagg
     6841 gcaaaggaat aatcagtact gacaataaaa agattcttgt tttcaagaac ttgtcatttg
     6901 tatagttttt ttatattgta gttgttctat tttaatcaaa tgttagcgtg atttatattt
     6961 tttttcgcct cgacatcatc tgcccagatg cgaagttaag tgcgcagaaa gtaatatcat
     7021 gcgtcaatcg tatgtgaatg ctggtcgcta tactgctgtc gattcgatac taacgccgcc
     7081 atccagtgtc gaaaacgagc tccgtcgacc tcgagtcatg taattagtta tgtcacgctt
     7141 acattcacgc cctcccccca catccgctct aaccgaaaag gaaggagtta gacaacctga
     7201 agtctaggtc cctatttatt tttttatagt tatgttagta ttaagaacgt tatttatatt
     7261 tcaaattttt cttttttttc tgtacagacg cgtgtacgca tgtaacatta tactgaaaac
     7321 cttgcttgag aaggttttgg gacgctcgaa ggctttaatt tgcggccggt acccaattcg
     7381 ccctatagtg agtcgtatta cgcgcgctca ctggccgtcg ttttacaacg tcgtgactgg
     7441 gaaaaccctg gcgttaccca acttaatcgc cttgcagcac TCGGCATTAA TTTGGCCTAC
     7501 CGCTTTGCCA CAGTTGAGTG GTCACTGGAG TATTAGCCAT GAAAAAATGA TCCCTTGTAT
     7561 ATCCAGGCCC AAAGTCTAAA ATGTACTTCC TGCCAATGGT TGTCACAGCT AATATTCCAT
     7621 TTTGAATTGA CTTGATTTTT AGATTATTAT CATGGAACCA AGTTGATGTC TTGCAATTTC
     7681 TGATTTTTAA CGATGTACTG GAGGTTGACG ACTAGGCAAA TCTGCGAAAC ATCCTAGTAC
     7741 AATGGCATTT GGTTCTGATG ACAAAACAAT AGTTTGTTCC TCCACTGAAA TGTTATTCAA
     7801 ATCTTCGATA TAAAAAATGC GGTAATTTCA GACCCAAAGA CATCCATTAC CCATCATGCT
     7861 AAATTGTGGG ATAAGATATA TATGGTTAAT TGATCTGATT CAGCTGCAAT AATATCGGTA
     7921 TTTATTATGG TACCTTCCAT GCTCTTTGCC GAACTGCAGA TAACCTGCGT CTGCAAATTG
     7981 CAGGAATTAC TGAAAATGAA ATTGCTAAAC TTTGGGAGCT ACTAGAAGAA AAATGAGTAC
     8041 CTCTCCTACT TATATTTCCC ATTTTCTTGA AGGTTTCTCC TTCCCATATA AGAATTCCAA
     8101 ACGGTGTTCC TTTACAAACC CATAAGGGTA TTAAAATGAT TCTCAAAATT TCCTACTGCA
     8161 CTATTGTTTT TTCTTTCTAA TAGATGAATC ATCCGTACAC ACACAGAGAC CACCGTTTAC
     8221 TTTCATATCA GAATAGAAGT TGTGAAAGCT ACCTACGAGA CTTAAATAAA CATCTTTTTC
     8281 GATGGTGAGC TTTTCATGGT AATTCGTCGA GACAGTAACT GTTTTGCTCT TTTCTATGAT
     8341 GTCTAAAGCC AAAACAATGT CCATCAAGAC TAGCGTAATA AAAATCAACC TGCTCATTGA
     8401 CAATTGGATT ATTTTTGGCT GTTCAAGATT AAAACAGACT CAGTAGGCAA AAACTTCAAT
     8461 CAATAGTACC GGGAAGATGA CATTCCGGTC TAAGTGGTAT TATACACTTA TAGTAAAGTC
     8521 ACGTCAACCT TTGTTACTTT TCTTAATTGA TTATATACGC ACTCTTCTCA ATATTTGATT
     8581 TCTTCATCGA AAAGATCTAC ACGAAGTTTT TATCATGTGT TAGCGTGATG GAAAAGATCT
     8641 GTGCACGTTT AATTAGAATT GCAAAAGCTT CAATGGGTTT GATTGAGATT TTTATTTTCA
     8701 ATTCACTCAT CTTGATGTTC ACCACCAAGC CTACATCGAA ACTTTGAAAT ACAGGAAAGT
     8761 TGCAGGAGGC TTTATTGGTT GAATTGAAAA AGAAAGGAAG AAAAACGTAA TGGTAAAATA
     8821 AAACTCGACT ATGGCGCAAC CGATAGAGAG TTTAGTGGCA TTAGAAATTT TAAAAGAAGC
     8881 TTTAAACTAC AAAGTGTTCT TCTGAATCTG AATAAGGTCA CTTACATAGA AACCTACTTA
     8941 CCTCAAAAGC GTAATTCCGA AAGGCAAAAG AAAAACTTTT GTAGAATCTT CAGCTGCTAG
     9001 AAGTTCAAAT AGAAGACAA    
//
